>Addgene plasmid #154512 | pEPYC0CM0374 | depositor full sequence | sequence record 299384 | pEPYC0CM0374 sequence 2184 bps
TCACGAGGCAGAATTTCAGATAAAAAAAATCCTTAGCTTTCGCTAAGGATGATTTCTGGAATTCGGTCTC
AGGAGGGAGGCGTGTCGTTTTAGTGAGGATCGAAAGGACAGTAATCGAAAGGACAGTAATCGAAAGGACA
GTACTATATAAGGTTTTGCTATTCATTGAAAGCAGTAGTGACTGATTTGTATATAATGTACTCGAGACCC
TGCAGTCCGGCAAAAAAGGGCAAGGTGTCACCACCCTGCCCTTTTTCTTTAAAACCGAAAAGATTACTTC
GCGTTATGCAGGCTTCCTCGCTCACTGACTCGCTGCGCTCGGTCGTTCGGCTGCGGCGAGCGGTATCAGC
TCACTCAAAGGCGGTAATACGGTTATCCACAGAATCAGGGGATAACGCAGGAAAGAACATGTGAGCAAAA
GGCCAGCAAAAGGCCAGGAACCGTAAAAAGGCCGCGTTGCTGGCGTTTTTCCACAGGCTCCGCCCCCCTG
ACGAGCATCACAAAAATCGACGCTCAAGTCAGAGGTGGCGAAACCCGACAGGACTATAAAGATACCAGGC
GTTTCCCCCTGGAAGCTCCCTCGTGCGCTCTCCTGTTCCGACCCTGCCGCTTACCGGATACCTGTCCGCC
TTTCTCCCTTCGGGAAGCGTGGCGCTTTCTCATAGCTCACGCTGTAGGTATCTCAGTTCGGTGTAGGTCG
TTCGCTCCAAGCTGGGCTGTGTGCACGAACCCCCCGTTCAGCCCGACCGCTGCGCCTTATCCGGTAACTA
TCGTCTTGAGTCCAACCCGGTAAGACACGACTTATCGCCACTGGCAGCAGCCACTGGTAACAGGATTAGC
AGAGCGAGGTATGTAGGCGGTGCTACAGAGTTCTTGAAGTGGTGGCCTAACTACGGCTACACTAGAAGAA
CAGTATTTGGTATCTGCGCTCTGCTGAAGCCAGTTACCTTCGGAAAAAGAGTTGGTAGCTCTTGATCCGG
CAAACAAACCACCGCTGGTAGCGGTGGTTTTTTTGTTTGCAAGCAGCAGATTACGCGCAGAAAAAAAGGA
TCTCAAGAAGATCCTTTGATCTTTTCTACGGGGTCTGACGCTCAGTGGAACGAAAACTCACGTTAAGGGA
TTTTGGTCATGAGATTATCAAAAAGGATCTTCACCTAGATCCTTTTAAATTAAAAATGAAGTTTTAAATC
AATCTAAAGTATATATGAGTAAACTTGGTCTGACAGCTCGAGGCTTGGATTCTCACCAATAAAAAACGCC
CGGCGGCAACCGAGCGTTCTGAACAAATCCAGATGGAGTTCTGAGGTCATTACTGGATCTATCAACAGGA
GTCCAAGCGAGCTCGATATCAAATTACGCCCCGCCCTGCCACTCATCGCAGTACTGTTGTAATTCATTAA
GCATTCTGCCGACATGGAAGCCATCACAAACGGCATGATGAACCTGAATCGCCAGCGGCATCAGCACCTT
GTCGCCTTGCGTATAATATTTGCCCATGGTGAAAACGGGGGCGAAGAAGTTGTCCATATTGGCCACGTTT
AAATCAAAACTGGTGAAACTCACCCAGGGATTGGCTGAGACGAAAAACATATTCTCAATAAACCCTTTAG
GGAAATAGGCCAGGTTTTCACCGTAACACGCCACATCTTGCGAATATATGTGTAGAAACTGCCGGAAATC
GTCGTGGTATTCACTCCAGAGCGATGAAAACGTTTCAGTTTGCTCATGGAAAACGGTGTAACAAGGGTGA
ACACTATCCCATATCACCAGCTCACCGTCTTTCATTGCCATACGAAATTCCGGATGAGCATTCATCAGGC
GGGCAAGAATGTGAATAAAGGCCGGATAAAACTTGTGCTTATTTTTCTTTACGGTCTTTAAAAAGGCCGT
AATATCCAGCTGAACGGTCTGGTTATAGGTACATTGAGCAACTGACTGAAATGCCTCAAAATGTTCTTTA
CGATGCCATTGGGATATATCAACGGTGGTATATCCAGTGATTTTTTTCTCCATTTTAGCTTCCTTAGCTC
CTGAAAATCTCGATAACTCAAAAAATACGCCCGGTAGTGATCTTATTTCATTATGGTGAAAGTTGGAACC
TCTTACGTGCCCGATCAACTCGAGTGCCACCTGACGTCTAAGAAACCATTATTATCATGACATTAACCTA
TAAAAATAGGCGTA
Features (pLannotate 1.2.2; 6 found; start..end, strand, type, name):
     13..56      -  terminator     bacterial terminator: putative bacterial transcription terminator
    216..273     +  terminator     his operon terminator: This putative transcriptin terminator from the E. coli his operon has a 2-bp deletion introduced during synthesis. Its efficiency has not been determined.
    468..1056    -  rep_origin     ori: high-copy-number ColE1/pMB1/pBR322/pUC origin of replication
   1239..1333    -  terminator     lambda t0 terminator: transcription terminator from phage lambda
   1357..2013    -  CDS            cat: CAT_ECOLX - Experimental evidence at protein level: Swiss-Prot protein existence level 1. This enzyme is an effector of chloramphenicol resistance in bacteria. From Escherichia coli. This protein is used as a marker in many commonly used cloning vectors, such as pACYC184.
   2014..2111    -  promoter       cat promoter: promoter of the E. coli cat gene encoding chloramphenicol acetyltransferase
