[The description below was written by a language model from this plasmid's Addgene catalogue record and pLannotate feature annotations shown in this document.]
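Description:
pEPYC0CM0374 is a small (about 2.2 kb) Phytobricks Level 0 part plasmid built in the pUAP1 universal acceptor backbone, a synthetic-biology vector for storing standardised DNA parts in E. coli. It replicates from a high-copy ColE1/pUC-type origin. Selection is with chloramphenicol, through a cat (chloramphenicol acetyltransferase) gene driven by its native cat promoter and followed by the phage lambda t0 terminator. Two further annotated bacterial terminators, a putative one and a his operon terminator, lie about 160 bp apart. This matches the common design in which the cloned part is insulated from read-through transcription from the backbone, although the record does not say so.

The payload is MinSyn_009, a fully synthetic sequence. Its name and the associated work on rational design of minimal synthetic plant promoters indicate that it is one of a series of minimal synthetic promoter parts for plants. The automated feature table does not annotate the insert, so its coordinates, its cis-regulatory elements and its core promoter composition are not stated in the record. The part was inserted using BpiI, a Type IIS enzyme, and both sites were destroyed in cloning, as is usual when domesticating a part into a universal acceptor.

In the Phytobrick/Golden Gate standard, Level 0 parts like this are normally released with a second Type IIS enzyme, giving defined overhangs. They are then combined in one-pot reactions with coding sequences, terminators and other parts to build plant transcription units. The plasmid therefore serves as a reusable building block for plant expression constructs rather than as an expression vector.
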