Addgene plasmid #154512: pEPYC0CM0374
Purpose: Phytobricks Level 0 part
Depositing lab: Nicola Patron. Depositing organization: Earlham Institute. Publication: Rational design of minimal synthetic promoters for plants. Cai YM, Kallam K, Tidd H, Gendarini G, Salzman A, Patron NJ. Nucleic Acids Res. 2020 Aug 28. pii: 5897334. doi: 10.1093/nar/gkaa682. PubMed 32856047.
Backbone
  Vector backbone: pUAP1
  Vector type: Synthetic Biology
Growth in bacteria
  Bacterial resistance: Chloramphenicol, 25 μg/mL
  Growth temperature: 37°C
  Growth strain: NEB Stable
  Copy number: High Copy
Gene/Insert
  Gene/Insert name: MinSyn_009
  Species: Synthetic
  Cloning method: Restriction Enzyme; 5′ cloning site BpiI (destroyed during cloning); 3′ cloning site BpiI (destroyed during cloning)
Terms and licenses: Academic/Nonprofit Terms; Industry Terms: Not Available to Industry
Depositor comments: Please visit https://www.biorxiv.org/content/10.1101/2020.05.14.095406v1 for bioRxiv preprint.
How to cite: pEPYC0CM0374 was a gift from Nicola Patron (Addgene plasmid # 154512 ; http://n2t.net/addgene:154512 ; RRID:Addgene_154512)
